>Addgene plasmid #72974 | pBP-SJM912 | depositor partial sequence | sequence record 133819 | Partial sequence between BsaI sites - Backbone pBP-SJM901
GGTCTCACTATTTGATAGCTAGCTCAGTCCTAGGTACTATGCTAGCGTACAGAGACC
