>Addgene plasmid #72974 | pBP-SJM912 | addgene partial sequence | sequence record 140584 | RNAde-BB-1F 5'-tgccacctgacgtctaagaa-3'
ATAGGCGTATCACGAGGCAGAATTTCAGATAAAAAAAATCCTTAGCTTTCGCTAAGGATGATTTCTGGAA
TTCGCGGCCGCTTCTAGAACGTCTCAATCTGGTCTCACTATTTGATAGCTAGCTCAGTCCTAGGTACTAT
GCTAGCGTACAGAGACCAGATCTTTTAACTTTAAGAAGGAGATATACATATGCGTAAAGGAGAAGAACTT
TTCACTGGAGTTGTCCCAATTCTTGTTGAATTAGATGGTGATGTTAATGGGCACAAATTTTCTGTCAGTG
GAGAGGGTGAAGGTGATGCAACATACGGAAAACTTACCCTTAAATTTATTTGCACTACTGGAAAACTACC
TGTTCCATGGCCAACACTTGTCACTACTTTCGGTTATGGTGTTCAATGCTTTGCGAGATACCCAGATCAT
ATGAAACAGCATGACTTTTTCAAGAGTGCCATGCCCGAAGGTTATGTACAGGAAAGAACTATATTTTTCA
AAGATGACGGGAACTACAAGACACGTGCTGAAGTCAAGTTTGAAGGTGATACCCTTGTTAATAGAATCGA
GTTAAAAGGTATTGATTTTAAAGAAGATGGAAACATTCTTGGACACAAATTGGAATACAACTATAACTCA
CACAATGTATACATCATGGCAGACAAACAAAAGAATGGAATCAAAGTTAACTTCAAAATTAGACACAACA
TTGAAGATGGAAGCGTTCAACTAGCAGACCATTATCAACAAAATACTCCAATTGGCGATGGCCCTGTCCT
TTTACCAGACAACCATTACCTGTCCACACAATCTGCCCTTTCGAA
