>Addgene plasmid #72974 | pBP-SJM912 | addgene partial sequence | sequence record 141381 | RNAde-BB-2R 5'-attaccgcctttgagtgagc -3'
GCGAGTCAGTGAGCGAGGAAGCCTGCATAACGCGAAGTAATCTTTTCGGTTTTAAAGAAAAAGGGCAGGG
TGGTGACACCTTGCCCTTTTTTGCCGGACTGCAGCGTCTCTGGCAAACATATAAACGCAGAAAGGCCCAC
CCGAAGGTGAGCCAGTGTGACTCTAGTAGAGAGCGTTCACCGACAAACAACAGATAAAACGAAAGGCCCA
GTCTTTCGACTGAGCCTTTCGTTTTATTTGATGCCTGGTCGATTATTTGTATAGTTCATCCATGCCATGT
GTAATCCCAGCAGCTGTTACAAACTCAAGAAGGACCATGTGATCTCTCTTTTCGTTGGGATCTTTCGAAA
GGGCAGATTGTGTGGACAGGTAATGGTTGTCTGGTAAAAGGACAGGGCCATCGCCAATTGGAGTATTTTG
TTGATAATGGTCTGCTAGTTGAACGCTTCCATCTTCAATGTTGTGTCTAATTTTGAAGTTAACTTTGATT
CCATTCTTTTGTTTGTCTGCCATGATGTATACATTGTGTGAGTTATAGTTGTATTCCAATTTGTGTCCAA
GAATGTTTCCATCTTCTTTAAAATCAATACCTTTTAACTCGATTCTATTAACAAGGGTATCACCTTCAAA
CTTGACTTCAGCACGTGTCTTGTAGTTCCCGTCATCTTTGAAAAATATAGTTCTTTCCTGTACATAACCT
TCGGGCATGGCACTCTTGAAAAAGTCATGCTGTTTCATATGATCTGGGTATCTCGCAAAGCATTGAACAC
CATAACCGAAAGTAGTGACAAGTGTTGGCCATGGAACAGGTAGTTTTCCAGTAGTGCAAATAA
