[The description below was written by a language model from this plasmid's Addgene catalogue record.]
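Description:
pBP-SJM912 is a Level 0 part plasmid from the EcoFlex kit, a MoClo (modular cloning, Golden Gate-style) toolkit for synthetic biology in E. coli. It is built on pSB1C3, the iGEM standard parts backbone, recorded here as about 3 kb without insert. It is maintained in E. coli as a high-copy plasmid under chloramphenicol selection. The chloramphenicol acetyltransferase (CAT) marker carries a silent single-nucleotide change (C435G) that removes an internal BsmBI site. This domestication step keeps the backbone from being cut by one of the Type IIS enzymes used in hierarchical assembly.

The payload is the SJM912 promoter, a synthetic promoter stored as a basic reusable part. It is flanked by defined fusion sites, CTAT at the 5' end and GTAC at the 3' end. In a MoClo scheme, these four-base overhangs are exposed by Type IIS digestion. They set the position and orientation in which the promoter joins the neighbouring parts, such as ribosome binding sites, coding sequences and terminators, when a higher-level transcription unit is assembled in a one-pot reaction.

The record does not give the promoter's strength, its regulation or the sequence family it derives from, and the original cloning sites are listed as unknown. No feature table is provided, so the origin of replication and any other backbone elements cannot be confirmed from the record itself. The plasmid serves as a promoter donor for building and tuning E. coli expression constructs within the EcoFlex system, rather than as an expression vector in its own right.
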