Addgene plasmid #72974: pBP-SJM912
Purpose: Level 0 - SJM912 promoter (5' CTAT/3' GTAC fusion)
Depositing lab: Paul Freemont. Depositing organization: Imperial College London. Publication: EcoFlex: A Multifunctional MoClo Kit for E. coli Synthetic Biology. Moore SJ, Lai HE, Kelwick RJ, Chee SM, Bell DJ, Polizzi KM, Freemont PS. ACS Synth Biol. 2016 May 2. 10.1021/acssynbio.6b00031 PubMed 27096716.
Backbone
  Vector backbone: pSB1C3
  Backbone manufacturer: iGEM
  Backbone size w/o insert (bp): 3036
  Vector type: Synthetic Biology
Growth in bacteria
  Bacterial resistance: Chloramphenicol, 25 μg/mL
  Growth temperature: 37°C
  Growth strain: JM109
  Copy number: High Copy
Gene/Insert
  Gene/Insert name: SJM912 promoter
  Species: Synthetic
  Mutation: CAT gene - C435G (nucleotide) - silent mutagenesis to remove BsmBI site
  Cloning method: Restriction Enzyme; 5′ cloning site Unknown (unknown if destroyed); 3′ cloning site Unknown (unknown if destroyed)
  Sequencing primers: 5′ VF2 (5' tgccacctgacgtctaagaa 3'); 3′ VR (5' attaccgcctttgagtgagc 3')
Terms and licenses: Academic/Nonprofit Terms; Industry Terms: Not Available to Industry
How to cite: pBP-SJM912 was a gift from Paul Freemont (Addgene plasmid # 72974 ; http://n2t.net/addgene:72974 ; RRID:Addgene_72974)
